>Addgene plasmid #12873 | DCT.VV.Orf185 | addgene partial sequence | sequence record 19262 | T7 5'-TAATACGACTCACTATAGGG-3'
AGCTCGGATCCAGTACCCTTCACCGAATTCCAGCTGACCACCATGACGGACGAACAAATTTATGCATTCT
GTGATGCTAACAAAGACGATATACGATGTAAATGTATTTATCCTGATAAAAGCATAGTACGGATAGGAAT
AGATACAAGATTACCCTATTATTGTTGGTACGAGCCATGTAAACGAAGCGATGCGTTGTTACCAGCCTCT
TTAAAAAAAAATATAACAAAATGCAATGTATCGGATTGTACCATTTCATTGGGAAACGTTTCCATTACAG
ATAGTAAATTAGATGTAAATAATGTTTGTGATTCCAAACGAGTAGCTACCGAGAATATAGCTGTCCGCTA
TCTGAATCAGGAAATTAGATACCCTATTATAGATATCAAATGGCTTCCGATTGGATTACTGCGTTAGGCA
ATTCCCGGGGATCCGAATAAAGGGTCAAGACAATTCTGCAGATATCCAGCACAGTGGCGGCCGCTCGAGT
CTAGAGGGCCCGCGGTTCGAAGGTAAGCCTATCCCTAACCCTCTCCTCGGTCTCGATTCTACGCGTACCG
GTCATCATCACCATCACCATTGAGTTTAAACCCGCTGATCAGCCTCGACTGTGCCTTCTAGTTGCCAGCC
ATCTGTTGTTTGCCCCTCCCCCGTGCCTTCCTTGACCCTGGAAGGTGCCACTCCCACTGTCCTTTCCTAA
TAAAATGAGGAAATTGCATCGCATTGTCTGAGTAGGTGTCATTCTATTCTGGG
