[The description below was written by a language model from this plasmid's Addgene catalogue record.]
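Description:
DCT.VV.Orf185 is a mammalian expression plasmid built on the commercial pcDNA 3.1D V5-His-TOPO backbone (about 5.5 kb without insert) and carrying a 375 bp open reading frame from vaccinia virus. The insert is designated VV.Orf185 within its library and is also listed as VV_WR_097. These names are specific to the collection. The corresponding ORF names in the Copenhagen and WR strains are given in an accompanying library spreadsheet rather than in the record itself. The insert is recorded as flanked by BamHI sites at both ends, both of which remain intact, and it can be sequenced from the upstream T7 primer site. The plasmid is maintained at high copy in E. coli under ampicillin selection, and a neomycin resistance marker permits G418 selection in mammalian cells.

No feature table is supplied, so the promoter and tag arrangement are not explicitly stated. This backbone family normally drives expression from the CMV immediate-early promoter and offers C-terminal V5 and polyhistidine tags, but the record does not say whether the vaccinia ORF is in frame with those tags.

The construct belongs to a library of individually cloned vaccinia ORFs made for screening. The associated work concerned identifying poxvirus CD8+ T cell determinants to inform smallpox vaccine design and characterization, which fits with expressing single viral proteins in mammalian cells to test for T cell recognition. The depositors caution that the clone was made for screening and may differ from the canonical gene sequence, and that the listed amino acid sequences may contain errors, so the insert should be checked against the available quality-control sequence data.
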