Addgene plasmid #12873: DCT.VV.Orf185
Purpose: This plasmid was designed for screening purposes and may contain discrepancies relative to the current canonical GenBank version of the gene.
Depositing lab: Jack Bennink & Jon Yewdell. Depositing organization: National Institute of Allergy and Infectious Diseases (NIAID). Publication: Identification of poxvirus CD8+ T cell determinants to enable rational design and characterization of smallpox vaccines. Tscharke DC, Karupiah G, Zhou J, Palmore T, Irvine KR, Haeryfar SM, Williams S, Sidney J, Sette A, Bennink JR, Yewdell JW. J Exp Med. 2005 January 3; 201(1): 95–104. 10.1084/jem.20041912 PubMed 15623576.
Backbone
  Vector backbone: pcDNA 3.1D V5-His-TOPO
  Backbone manufacturer: Invitrogen
  Backbone size w/o insert (bp): 5514
  Vector type: Mammalian Expression
  Selectable markers: Neomycin (select with G418)
Growth in bacteria
  Bacterial resistance: Ampicillin, 100 μg/mL
  Growth temperature: 37°C
  Growth strain: DH5alpha
  Copy number: High Copy
Gene/Insert
  Gene/Insert name: VV.Orf185 (alt name: VV_WR_097)
  Species: Vaccinia Virus
  Insert size (bp): 375
  Cloning method: Restriction Enzyme; 5′ cloning site BamHI (not destroyed); 3′ cloning site BamHI (not destroyed)
  Sequencing primers: 5′ Universal T7
Terms and licenses: Academic/Nonprofit Terms; Industry Terms: Not Available to Industry
Depositor comments: Please see the Vaccinia kit page ( https://www.addgene.org/vvorf/ ) for more information. The kit page contains the supplemental VVOrfData spreadsheet, which includes important information about this plasmid. The plasmid and insert names provided here relate only to this library. The name of the ORF (if present) in VACV strain Copenhagen and the name of the ORF (if annotated) in VACV strain WR sequence can be found in VVOrfData spreadsheet. Please note that the amino acid sequence given for each ORF in the spreadsheet may contain some errors. Additionally, changes from the expected sequence may be present in these plasmids. Please see Addgene's quality control sequence and sequencing notes in the VVOrfData spreadsheet before ordering this plasmid.
How to cite: DCT.VV.Orf185 was a gift from Jack Bennink & Jon Yewdell (Addgene plasmid # 12873 ; http://n2t.net/addgene:12873 ; RRID:Addgene_12873)
